>Addgene plasmid #35007 | p6607 MSCV-IP N-HAonly PTPN18 | addgene partial sequence | sequence record 43391 | pLXSN-5
CTACTCCTTCTCTAGGCGCCGGAATTAGATCTGCCACCATGCTCGATGGAGGATACCCATACGATGTTCC
AGATTACGCTGCTCGAGGTTATCAAACAAGTTTGTACAAAAAAGTTGGCATGAGCCGCAGCCTGGACTCG
GCGCGGAGCTTCCTGGAGCGGCTGGAAGCGCGGGGCGGCCGGGAGGGGGCAGTCCTCGCCGGCGAGTTCA
GCAAAAGGTGTGAGCGGTACTGGGCCCAGGAGCAGGAGCCACTGCAGACTGGGCTTTTCTGCATCACTCT
GATAAAGGAGAAGTGGCTGAATGAGGACATCATGCTCAGGACCCTCAAGGTCACATTCCAGAAGGAGTCC
CGTTCTGTGTACCAGCTACAGTATATGTCCTGGCCAGACCGTGGGGTCCCCAGCAGTCCTGACCACATGC
TCGCCATGGTGGAGGAAGCCCGTCGCCTCCAGGGATCTGGCCCTGAACCCCTCTGTGTCCACTGCAGTGC
GGGTTGTGGGCGAACAGGCGTCCTGTGCACCGTGGATTATGTGAGGCAGCTGCTCCTGACCCAGATGATC
CCACCTGACTTCAGTCTCTTTGATGTGGTCCTTAAGATGAGGAAGCAGCGGCCTGCGGCCGTGCAGACAG
AGGAGCAGTACAGGTTCCTGTACCACACGGTGGCTCAGATGTTCTGCTCCACACTCCAGAATGCCAGCCC
CCACTACCAGAACATCAAAGAGAATTGTGCCCCACTCTACGACGATGCCCTCTTCCTCCGGACTCCCCAG
GCACTTCTCGCCATACCCCGCCCACCAGGAGGGGTCCTCAGGAGCATCTCTGTGCCCGGGTCCCCGGGCC
ACGCCATGGCTGACACCTACGCGGTGGTGCAGAAGCGCGGGGCTC
