[The description below was written by a language model from this plasmid's Addgene catalogue record.]
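Description:
p6607 MSCV-IP N-HAonly PTPN18 is a murine stem cell virus (MSCV)-based retroviral vector for stable expression of human PTPN18 (also known as BDP1 or PTP-HSCF), a non-receptor protein tyrosine phosphatase, in mammalian cells. The backbone, MSCV-IP N-HAonly, is about 8.1 kb without insert and is a derivative of an N-terminal tandem-affinity tagging vector from which the Flag epitope was removed, leaving only an HA tag. The plasmid is propagated in E. coli under ampicillin selection; the record does not state its copy number or the origin of replication, and no feature table is provided, so finer details of the vector architecture cannot be confirmed here.

The PTPN18 open reading frame was introduced by Gateway recombination, placing it in frame downstream of the backbone-encoded HA tag so that the protein is produced as an N-terminally HA-tagged fusion. Transcription is driven by the MSCV long terminal repeat, which in vectors of this type acts both as the promoter and as part of the retroviral genome that is packaged, reverse transcribed and integrated into target cells when the plasmid is supplied to a packaging cell line. Transduced cells can be selected with puromycin; the "IP" in the backbone name likely denotes an IRES-puromycin cassette, though the record does not spell this out. The construct comes from a study that systematically mapped interactions between host cell proteins and E7 oncoproteins of diverse human papillomaviruses. It is suited to generating stable cell lines expressing HA-PTPN18 for anti-HA immunoprecipitation, detection and protein interaction analysis.
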