Addgene plasmid #35007: p6607 MSCV-IP N-HAonly PTPN18
Depositing lab: Peter Howley. Depositing organization: Harvard Medical School. Publication: Systematic identification of interactions between host cell proteins and E7 oncoproteins from diverse human papillomaviruses. White EA, Sowa ME, Tan MJ, Jeudy S, Hayes SD, Santha S, Munger K, Harper JW, Howley PM. Proc Natl Acad Sci U S A. 2012 Jan 9. 10.1073/pnas.1116776109 PubMed 22232672.
Backbone
  Vector backbone: MSCV-IP N-HAonly
  Backbone size w/o insert (bp): 8100
  Modifications to backbone: NTap mod. by E.White to remove Flag
  Vector type: Mammalian Expression, Retroviral
  Selectable markers: Puromycin
Growth in bacteria
  Bacterial resistance: Ampicillin, 100 μg/mL
  Growth temperature: 37°C
  Growth strain: DH5alpha
  Copy number: Unknown
Gene/Insert
  Gene/Insert name: PTPN18
  Species: H. sapiens (human)
  Entrez Gene: PTPN18 (a.k.a. BDP1, PTP-HSCF)
  Promoter: MSCV LTR
  Tag / fusion protein: HA (N terminal on backbone)
  Cloning method: Gateway Cloning
  Sequencing primers: 5′ 5' CTACATCGTGACCTGGGAAGC 3'
Terms and licenses: Academic/Nonprofit Terms; Industry Terms: Not Available to Industry
How to cite: p6607 MSCV-IP N-HAonly PTPN18 was a gift from Peter Howley (Addgene plasmid # 35007 ; http://n2t.net/addgene:35007 ; RRID:Addgene_35007)
